LOCUS       Exported 5035 bp ds-DNA circular SYN 13-MAY-2021
DEFINITION  synthetic circular DNA
ACCESSION   .
VERSION     .
KEYWORDS    pUC-UAS1B20-Leum
SOURCE      synthetic DNA construct
  ORGANISM  synthetic DNA construct
REFERENCE   1 (bases 1 to 5035)
  AUTHORS   Blazeck J, Liu L, Redden H, Alper H
  TITLE     Tuning gene expression in Yarrowia lipolytica by a hybrid promoter
            approach.
  JOURNAL   Appl Environ Microbiol. 2011 Nov;77(22):7905-14. doi:
            10.1128/AEM.05763-11. Epub 2011 Sep 16.
  PUBMED    21926196
REFERENCE   2 (bases 1 to 5035)
  AUTHORS   .
  TITLE     Direct Submission
  JOURNAL   Exported May 13, 2021 from SnapGene Server 1.1.58
            http://www.snapgene.com
FEATURES             Location/Qualifiers
     source          1..5035
                     /organism="synthetic DNA construct"
                     /mol_type="other DNA"
     primer_bind     complement(29..51)
                     /label=pGEX 3'
                     /note="pGEX vectors, reverse primer"
     primer_bind     151..170
                     /label=pRS-marker
                     /note="pRS vectors, use to sequence yeast selectable
                     marker"
     primer_bind     364..386
                     /label=M13/pUC Forward
                     /note="In lacZ gene"
     primer_bind     378..395
                     /label=M13 Forward
                     /note="In lacZ gene. Also called M13-F20 or M13 (-21)
                     Forward"
     primer_bind     379..395
                     /label=M13 fwd
                     /note="common sequencing primer, one of multiple similar
                     variants"
     primer_bind     complement(2814..2830)
                     /label=M13 rev
                     /note="common sequencing primer, one of multiple similar
                     variants"
     primer_bind     complement(2814..2830)
                     /label=M13 Reverse
                     /note="In lacZ gene. Also called M13-rev"
     primer_bind     complement(2827..2849)
                     /label=M13/pUC Reverse
                     /note="In lacZ gene"
     protein_bind    2838..2854
                     /label=lac operator
                     /bound_moiety="lac repressor encoded by lacI"
                     /note="The lac repressor binds to the lac operator to
                     inhibit transcription in E. coli. This inhibition can be
                     relieved by adding lactose or
                     isopropyl-beta-D-thiogalactopyranoside (IPTG)."
     promoter        complement(2862..2892)
                     /label=lac promoter
                     /note="promoter for the E. coli lac operon"
     protein_bind    2907..2928
                     /label=CAP binding site
                     /bound_moiety="E. coli catabolite activator protein"
                     /note="CAP binding activates transcription in the presence
                     of cAMP."
     primer_bind     complement(3045..3062)
                     /label=L4440
                     /note="L4440 vector, forward primer"
     rep_origin      complement(3216..3804)
                     /direction=LEFT
                     /label=ori
                     /note="high-copy-number ColE1/pMB1/pBR322/pUC origin of
                     replication"
     primer_bind     complement(3296..3315)
                     /label=pBR322ori-F
                     /note="pBR322 origin, forward primer"
     CDS             complement(3975..4835)
                     /codon_start=1
                     /gene="bla"
                     /product="beta-lactamase"
                     /label=AmpR
                     /note="confers resistance to ampicillin, carbenicillin, and
                     related antibiotics"
                     /translation="MSIQHFRVALIPFFAAFCLPVFAHPETLVKVKDAEDQLGARVGYI
                     ELDLNSGKILESFRPEERFPMMSTFKVLLCGAVLSRIDAGQEQLGRRIHYSQNDLVEYS
                     PVTEKHLTDGMTVRELCSAAITMSDNTAANLLLTTIGGPKELTAFLHNMGDHVTRLDRW
                     EPELNEAIPNDERDTTMPVAMATTLRKLLTGELLTLASRQQLIDWMEADKVAGPLLRSA
                     LPAGWFIADKSGAGERGSRGIIAALGPDGKPSRIVVIYTTGSQATMDERNRQIAEIGAS
                     LIKHW"
     primer_bind     4598..4617
                     /label=Amp-R
                     /note="Ampicillin resistance gene, reverse primer"
     promoter        complement(4836..4940)
                     /gene="bla"
                     /label=AmpR promoter
     primer_bind     5008..5026
                     /label=pBRforEco
                     /note="pBR322 vectors, upsteam of EcoRI site, forward
                     primer"
ORIGIN
        1 tcgcgcgttt cggtgatgac ggtgaaaacc tctgacacat gcagctcccg gagacggtca
       61 cagcttgtct gtaagcggat gccgggagca gacaagcccg tcagggcgcg tcagcgggtg
      121 ttggcgggtg tcggggctgg cttaactatg cggcatcaga gcagattgta ctgagagtgc
      181 accatatgcg gtgtgaaata ccgcacagat gcgtaaggag aaaataccgc atcaggcgcc
      241 attcgccatt caggctgcgc aactgttggg aagggcgatc ggtgcgggcc tcttcgctat
      301 tacgccagct ggcgaaaggg ggatgtgctg caaggcgatt aagttgggta acgccagggt
      361 tttcccagtc acgacgttgt aaaacgacgg ccagtttcga aggtacccga attcctgagg
      421 tgtctcacaa gtgccgtgca gtcccgcccc cacttgcttc tctttgtgtg tagtgtacgt
      481 acattatcga gaccgttgtt cccgcccacc tcgatccggt ctagactgag gtgtctcaca
      541 agtgccgtgc agtcccgccc ccacttgctt ctctttgtgt gtagtgtacg tacattatcg
      601 agaccgttgt tcccgcccac ctcgatccgg ggatccctga ggtgtctcac aagtgccgtg
      661 cagtcccgcc cccacttgct tctctttgtg tgtagtgtac gtacattatc gagaccgttg
      721 ttcccgccca cctcgatccg ggtcgacctg aggtgtctca caagtgccgt gcagtcccgc
      781 ccccacttgc ttctctttgt gtgtagtgta cgtacattat cgagaccgtt gttcccgccc
      841 acctcgatcc gggagctcct gaggtgtctc acaagtgccg tgcagtcccg cccccacttg
      901 cttctctttg tgtgtagtgt acgtacatta tcgagaccgt tgttcccgcc cacctcgatc
      961 cggtctagac tgaggtgtct cacaagtgcc gtgcagtccc gcccccactt gcttctcttt
     1021 gtgtgtagtg tacgtacatt atcgagaccg ttgttcccgc ccacctcgat ccggggatcc
     1081 ctgaggtgtc tcacaagtgc cgtgcagtcc cgcccccact tgcttctctt tgtgtgtagt
     1141 gtacgtacat tatcgagacc gttgttcccg cccacctcga tccgggtcga cctgaggtgt
     1201 ctcacaagtg ccgtgcagtc ccgcccccac ttgcttctct ttgtgtgtag tgtacgtaca
     1261 ttatcgagac cgttgttccc gcccacctcg atccgggcat gcggtacccg aattcctgag
     1321 gtgtctcaca agtgccgtgc agtcccgccc ccacttgctt ctctttgtgt gtagtgtacg
     1381 tacattatcg agaccgttgt tcccgcccac ctcgatccgg tctagactga ggtgtctcac
     1441 aagtgccgtg cagtcccgcc cccacttgct tctctttgtg tgtagtgtac gtacattatc
     1501 gagaccgttg ttcccgccca cctcgatccg gggatccctg aggtgtctca caagtgccgt
     1561 gcagtcccgc ccccacttgc ttctctttgt gtgtagtgta cgtacattat cgagaccgtt
     1621 gttcccgccc acctcgatcc gggtcgacct gaggtgtctc acaagtgccg tgcagtcccg
     1681 cccccacttg cttctctttg tgtgtagtgt acgtacatta tcgagaccgt tgttcccgcc
     1741 cacctcgatc cgggagctcc tgaggtgtct cacaagtgcc gtgcagtccc gcccccactt
     1801 gcttctcttt gtgtgtagtg tacgtacatt atcgagaccg ttgttcccgc ccacctcgat
     1861 ccggtctaga ctgaggtgtc tcacaagtgc cgtgcagtcc cgcccccact tgcttctctt
     1921 tgtgtgtagt gtacgtacat tatcgagacc gttgttcccg cccacctcga tccggggatc
     1981 cctgaggtgt ctcacaagtg ccgtgcagtc ccgcccccac ttgcttctct ttgtgtgtag
     2041 tgtacgtaca ttatcgagac cgttgttccc gcccacctcg atccgggtcg acctgaggtg
     2101 tctcacaagt gccgtgcagt cccgccccca cttgcttctc tttgtgtgta gtgtacgtac
     2161 attatcgaga ccgttgttcc cgcccacctc gatccgggca tgcctgcagt tggtacccga
     2221 attcgagctc ctgaggtgtc tcacaagtgc cgtgcagtcc cgcccccact tgcttctctt
     2281 tgtgtgtagt gtacgtacat tatcgagacc gttgttcccg cccacctcga tccggtctag
     2341 actgaggtgt ctcacaagtg ccgtgcagtc ccgcccccac ttgcttctct ttgtgtgtag
     2401 tgtacgtaca ttatcgagac cgttgttccc gcccacctcg atccggggat ccctgaggtg
     2461 tctcacaagt gccgtgcagt cccgccccca cttgcttctc tttgtgtgta gtgtacgtac
     2521 attatcgaga ccgttgttcc cgcccacctc gatccgggtc gacctgaggt gtctcacaag
     2581 tgccgtgcag tcccgccccc acttgcttct ctttgtgtgt agtgtacgta cattatcgag
     2641 accgttgttc ccgcccacct cgatccgggc atgcactgat cacgggcaaa agtgcgtata
     2701 tatacaagag cgtttgccag ccacagattt tcactccaca caccacatca cacatacaac
     2761 cacacacatc cacaatggaa cccgaaacta aaagcttcag gcgcgccatc atggtcatag
     2821 ctgtttcctg tgtgaaattg ttatccgctc acaattccac acaacatacg agccggaagc
     2881 ataaagtgta aagcctgggg tgcctaatga gtgagctaac tcacattaat tgcgttgcgc
     2941 tcactgcccg ctttccagtc gggaaacctg tcgtgccagc tgcattaatg aatcggccaa
     3001 cgcgcgggga gaggcggttt gcgtattggg cgctcttccg cttcctcgct cactgactcg
     3061 ctgcgctcgg tcgttcggct gcggcgagcg gtatcagctc actcaaaggc ggtaatacgg
     3121 ttatccacag aatcagggga taacgcagga aagaacatgt gagcaaaagg ccagcaaaag
     3181 gccaggaacc gtaaaaaggc cgcgttgctg gcgtttttcc ataggctccg cccccctgac
     3241 gagcatcaca aaaatcgacg ctcaagtcag aggtggcgaa acccgacagg actataaaga
     3301 taccaggcgt ttccccctgg aagctccctc gtgcgctctc ctgttccgac cctgccgctt
     3361 accggatacc tgtccgcctt tctcccttcg ggaagcgtgg cgctttctca tagctcacgc
     3421 tgtaggtatc tcagttcggt gtaggtcgtt cgctccaagc tgggctgtgt gcacgaaccc
     3481 cccgttcagc ccgaccgctg cgccttatcc ggtaactatc gtcttgagtc caacccggta
     3541 agacacgact tatcgccact ggcagcagcc actggtaaca ggattagcag agcgaggtat
     3601 gtaggcggtg ctacagagtt cttgaagtgg tggcctaact acggctacac tagaaggaca
     3661 gtatttggta tctgcgctct gctgaagcca gttaccttcg gaaaaagagt tggtagctct
     3721 tgatccggca aacaaaccac cgctggtagc ggtggttttt ttgtttgcaa gcagcagatt
     3781 acgcgcagaa aaaaaggatc tcaagaagat cctttgatct tttctacggg gtctgacgct
     3841 cagtggaacg aaaactcacg ttaagggatt ttggtcatga gattatcaaa aaggatcttc
     3901 acctagatcc ttttaaatta aaaatgaagt tttaaatcaa tctaaagtat atatgagtaa
     3961 acttggtctg acagttacca atgcttaatc agtgaggcac ctatctcagc gatctgtcta
     4021 tttcgttcat ccatagttgc ctgactcccc gtcgtgtaga taactacgat acgggagggc
     4081 ttaccatctg gccccagtgc tgcaatgata ccgcgagacc cacgctcacc ggctccagat
     4141 ttatcagcaa taaaccagcc agccggaagg gccgagcgca gaagtggtcc tgcaacttta
     4201 tccgcctcca tccagtctat taattgttgc cgggaagcta gagtaagtag ttcgccagtt
     4261 aatagtttgc gcaacgttgt tgccattgct acaggcatcg tggtgtcacg ctcgtcgttt
     4321 ggtatggctt cattcagctc cggttcccaa cgatcaaggc gagttacatg atcccccatg
     4381 ttgtgcaaaa aagcggttag ctccttcggt cctccgatcg ttgtcagaag taagttggcc
     4441 gcagtgttat cactcatggt tatggcagca ctgcataatt ctcttactgt catgccatcc
     4501 gtaagatgct tttctgtgac tggtgagtac tcaaccaagt cattctgaga atagtgtatg
     4561 cggcgaccga gttgctcttg cccggcgtca atacgggata ataccgcgcc acatagcaga
     4621 actttaaaag tgctcatcat tggaaaacgt tcttcggggc gaaaactctc aaggatctta
     4681 ccgctgttga gatccagttc gatgtaaccc actcgtgcac ccaactgatc ttcagcatct
     4741 tttactttca ccagcgtttc tgggtgagca aaaacaggaa ggcaaaatgc cgcaaaaaag
     4801 ggaataaggg cgacacggaa atgttgaata ctcatactct tcctttttca atattattga
     4861 agcatttatc agggttattg tctcatgagc ggatacatat ttgaatgtat ttagaaaaat
     4921 aaacaaatag gggttccgcg cacatttccc cgaaaagtgc cacctgacgt ctaagaaacc
     4981 attattatca tgacattaac ctataaaaat aggcgtatca cgaggccctt tcgtc
//
