[The description below was written by a language model from this plasmid's Addgene catalogue record and the feature table of its GenBank file.]
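Description:
pUC-UAS1B20-Leum is a pUC19-based E. coli cloning plasmid of 5,035 bp that stores a synthetic hybrid promoter for the oleaginous yeast Yarrowia lipolytica. The backbone is unmodified. It provides the high-copy ColE1/pUC origin of replication and the bla (AmpR) gene with its own promoter for ampicillin selection. It also retains the lac promoter, lac operator and CAP binding site that flank the pUC polylinker region. No yeast origin, centromere or selectable marker is annotated, so the plasmid serves as a bacterial carrier for the part rather than a vector maintained in Yarrowia.

The payload is the 2,412 bp UAS1B20-Leum promoter, cloned between BstBI and AscI sites that both remain intact, so the element can be excised and moved into other vectors. The feature table does not annotate the insert itself. It corresponds to the unannotated stretch between the M13 forward and M13 reverse primer sites, which are the recorded sequencing primers for checking it. The name and the associated publication on hybrid promoter engineering suggest that the element consists of tandem copies of the UAS1B upstream activating sequence (twenty, judging by the name) fused to a minimal core promoter derived from a leucine biosynthesis gene. The record does not spell out this architecture. No reporter or coding sequence downstream of the promoter is recorded.

The plasmid is categorised under synthetic biology. It is a source of one member of a graded promoter series intended for tuning gene expression levels in Y. lipolytica, for example in metabolic engineering work.
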