Addgene plasmid #44325: pUC-UAS1B20-Leum
Depositing lab: Hal Alper. Depositing organization: University of Texas at Austin. Publication: Tuning gene expression in Yarrowia lipolytica by a hybrid promoter approach. Blazeck J, Liu L, Redden H, Alper H. Appl Environ Microbiol. 2011 Nov;77(22):7905-14. doi: 10.1128/AEM.05763-11. Epub 2011 Sep 16. PubMed 21926196.
Backbone
  Vector backbone: pUC19
  Backbone size w/o insert (bp): 2623
  Total vector size (bp): 5035
  Modifications to backbone: None
  Vector type: Bacterial Expression, Synthetic Biology
Growth in bacteria
  Bacterial resistance: Ampicillin, 100 μg/mL
  Growth temperature: 37°C
  Growth strain: DH10B
  Copy number: High Copy
Gene/Insert
  Gene/Insert name: UAS1B20-Leum promoter
  Species: Yarrowia lipolytica
  Insert size (bp): 2412
  Mutation: N/A
  Promoter: UAS1B20-Leum
  Cloning method: Restriction Enzyme; 5′ cloning site BstBI (not destroyed); 3′ cloning site AscI (not destroyed)
  Sequencing primers: 5′ m13_forward20_primer; 3′ m13_reverse_primer
Terms and licenses: Academic/Nonprofit Terms; Industry Terms: Not Available to Industry
How to cite: pUC-UAS1B20-Leum was a gift from Hal Alper (Addgene plasmid # 44325 ; http://n2t.net/addgene:44325 ; RRID:Addgene_44325)
