>Addgene plasmid #44325 | pUC-UAS1B20-Leum | addgene partial sequence | sequence record 62847 | M13_pUC_rev
TTTTAGTTTCGGGTTCCATTGTGGATGTGTGTGGTTGTATGTGTGATGTGGTGTGTGGAGTGAAAATCTG
TGGCTGGCAAACGCTCTTGTATATATACGCACTTTTGCCCGTGATCAGTGCATGCCCGGATCGAGGTGGG
CGGGAACAACGGTCTCGATAATGTACGTACACTACACACAAAGAGAAGCAAGTGGGGGCGGGACTGCACG
GCACTTGTGAGACACCTCAGGTCGACCCGGATCGAGGTGGGCGGGAACAACGGTCTCGATAATGTACGTA
CACTACACACAAAGAGAAGCAAGTGGGGGCGGGACTGCACGGCACTTGTGAGACACCTCAGGGATCCCCG
GATCGAGGTGGGCGGGAACAACGGTCTCGATAATGTACGTACACTACACACAAAGAGAAGCAAGTGGGGG
CGGGACTGCACGGCACTTGTGAGACACCTCAGTCTAGACCGGATCGAGGTGGGCGGGAACAACGGTCTCG
ATAATGTACGTACACTACACACAAAGAGAAGCAAGTGGGGGCGGGACTGCACGGCACTTGTGAGACACCT
CAGGAGCTCGAATTC
